>Addgene plasmid #115789 | pcDNA3.3 ss-FLAG-AP-hNDP (aa 25-133) | depositor full sequence | sequence record 218827 | pcDNA3.3 ss-FLAG-AP-hNDP (aa 25-133) sequence 7329 bps
GTTAGGCGTTTTGCGCTGCTTCGCGATGTACGGGCCAGATATACGCGTTGACATTGATTATTGACTAGTT
ATTAATAGTAATCAATTACGGGGTCATTAGTTCATAGCCCATATATGGAGTTCCGCGTTACATAACTTAC
GGTAAATGGCCCGCCTGGCTGACCGCCCAACGACCCCCGCCCATTGACGTCAATAATGACGTATGTTCCC
ATAGTAACGCCAATAGGGACTTTCCATTGACGTCAATGGGTGGAGTATTTACGGTAAACTGCCCACTTGG
CAGTACATCAAGTGTATCATATGCCAAGTACGCCCCCTATTGACGTCAATGACGGTAAATGGCCCGCCTG
GCATTATGCCCAGTACATGACCTTATGGGACTTTCCTACTTGGCAGTACATCTACGTATTAGTCATCGCT
ATTACCATGGTGATGCGGTTTTGGCAGTACATCAATGGGCGTGGATAGCGGTTTGACTCACGGGGATTTC
CAAGTCTCCACCCCATTGACGTCAATGGGAGTTTGTTTTGGCACCAAAATCAACGGGACTTTCCAAAATG
TCGTAACAACTCCGCCCCATTGACGCAAATGGGCGGTAGGCGTGTACGGTGGGAGGTCTATATAAGCAGA
GCTCGTTTAGTGAACCGTCAGATCGCCTGGAGACGCCATCCACGCTGTTTTGACCTCCATAGAAGACACC
GGGACCGATCCAGCCTCCGGACTCTAGAGGATCGAACCCTTCCACCATGGGAGGGACTGCCGCCAGGTTG
GGGGCCGTGATTTTGTTTGTCGTCATAGTGGGCCTCCATGGGGTCCGCGGCAAAGACTACAAGGACGACG
ATGACAAGGCGGCCGCCATCATCCCAGTTGAGGAGGAGAACCCGGACTTCTGGAACCGCGAGGCAGCCGA
GGCCCTGGGTGCCGCCAAGAAGCTGCAGCCTGCACAGACAGCCGCCAAGAACCTCATCATCTTCCTGGGC
GATGGGATGGGGGTGTCTACGGTGACAGCTGCCAGGATCCTAAAAGGGCAGAAGAAGGACAAACTGGGGC
CTGAGATACCCCTGGCCATGGACCGCTTCCCATATGTGGCTCTGTCCAAGACATACAATGTAGACAAACA
TGTGCCAGACAGTGGAGCCACAGCCACGGCCTACCTGTGCGGGGTCAAGGGCAACTTCCAGACCATTGGC
TTGAGTGCAGCCGCCCGCTTTAACCAGTGCAACACGACACGCGGCAACGAGGTCATCTCCGTGATGAATC
GGGCCAAGAAAGCAGGGAAGTCAGTGGGAGTGGTAACCACCACACGAGTGCAGCACGCCTCGCCAGCCGG
CACCTACGCCCACACGGTGAACCGCAACTGGTACTCGGACGCCGACGTGCCTGCCTCCGCCCGCCAGGAG
GGGTGCCAGGACATCGCTACGCAGCTCATCTCCAACATGGACATTGACGTGATCCTAGGTGGAGGCCGAA
AGTACATGTTTCGCATGGGAACCCCAGACCCTGAGTACCCAGATGACTACAGCCAAGGTGGGACCAGGCT
GGACGGGAAGAATCTGGTGCAGGAATGGCTGGCGAAGCGCCAGGGTGCCCGGTATGTGTGGAACCGCACT
GAGCTCATGCAGGCTTCCCTGGACCCGTCTGTGACCCATCTCATGGGTCTCTTTGAGCCTGGAGACATGA
AATACGAGATCCACCGAGACTCCACACTGGACCCCTCCCTGATGGAGATGACAGAGGCTGCCCTGCGCCT
GCTGAGCAGGAACCCCCGCGGCTTCTTCCTCTTCGTGGAGGGTGGTCGCATCGACCATGGTCATCATGAA
AGCAGGGCTTACCGGGCACTGACTGAGACGATCATGTTCGACGACGCCATTGAGAGGGCGGGCCAGCTCA
CCAGCGAGGAGGACACGCTGAGCCTCGTCACTGCCGACCACTCCCACGTCTTCTCCTTCGGAGGCTACCC
CCTGCGAGGGAGCTCCATCTTCGGGCTGGCCCCTGGCAAGGCCCGGGACAGGAAGGCCTACACGGTCCTC
CTATACGGAAACGGTCCAGGCTATGTGCTCAAGGACGGCGCCCGGCCGGATGTTACCGAGAGCGAGAGCG
GGAGCCCCGAGTATCGGCAGCAGTCAGCAGTGCCCCTGGACGAAGAGACCCACGCAGGCGAGGACGTGGC
GGTGTTCGCGCGCGGCCCGCAGGCGCACCTGGTTCACGGCGTGCAGGAGCAGACCTTCATAGCGCACGTC
ATGGCCTTCGCCGCCTGCCTGGAGCCCTACACCGCCTGCGACCTGGCGCCCCCCGCCGGCACCACCGACG
CCGCGCACCCGGGTTATCTCGAGAAAACGGACAGCTCATTCATAATGGACTCGGACCCTCGACGCTGCAT
GAGGCACCACTATGTGGATTCTATCAGTCACCCATTGTACAAGTGTAGCTCAAAGATGGTGCTCCTGGCC
AGGTGCGAGGGGCACTGCAGCCAGGCGTCACGCTCCGAGCCTTTGGTGTCGTTCAGCACTGTCCTCAAGC
AACCCTTCCGTTCCTCCTGTCACTGCTGCCGGCCCCAGACTTCCAAGCTGAAGGCACTGCGGCTGCGATG
CTCAGGGGGCATGCGACTCACTGCCACCTACCGGTACATCCTCTCCTGTCACTGCGAGGAATGCAATTCC
TGAAAGGGTTCGATCCCTACCGGTTAGTAATGAGTTTAAACGGGGGAGGCTAACTGAAACACGGAAGGAG
ACAATACCGGAAGGAACCCGCGCTATGACGGCAATAAAAAGACAGAATAAAACGCACGGGTGTTGGGTCG
TTTGTTCATAAACGCGGGGTTCGGTCCCAGGGCTGGCACTCTGTCGATACCCCACCGAGACCCCATTGGG
GCCAATACGCCCGCGTTTCTTCCTTTTCCCCACCCCACCCCCCAAGTTCGGGTGAAGGCCCAGGGCTCGC
AGCCAACGTCGGGGCGGCAGGCCCTGCCATAGCAGATCTGCGCAGCTGGGGCTCTAGGGGGTATCCCC
[124 nt withheld, positions 3009-3132]
C
[32 nt withheld, positions 3134-3165]
CA
[57 nt withheld, positions 3168-3224]
A
[49 nt withheld, positions 3226-3274]
CCTTTGACGTTGGAGTCCACGTTCTTT
[37 nt withheld, positions 3302-3338]
ACCCTATCTCGGTCTATTCTTTTGATTTATAAGGGATTTTGGGGATTTCGGCCTATTGGTTAAAAAATGA
GCTGATTTAACAAAAATTTAACGCGAATTAATTCTGTGGAATGTGTGTCAGTTAGGGTGTGGAAAGTCCC
CAGGCTCCCCAGCAGGCAGAAGTATGCAAAGCATGCATCTCAATTAGTCAGCAACCAGGTGTGGAAAGTC
CCCAGGCTCCCCAGCAGGCAGAAGTATGCAAAGCATGCATCTCAATTAGTCAGCAACCATAGTCCCGCCC
CTAACTCCGCCCATCCCGCCCCTAACTCCGCCCAGTTCCGCCCATTCTCCGCCCCATGGCTGACTAATTT
TTTTTATTTATGCAGAGGCCGAGGCCGCCTCTGCCTCTGAGCTATTCCAGAAGTAGTGAGGAGGCTTTTT
TGGAGGCCTAGGCTTTTGCAAAAAGCTCCCGGGAGCTTGTATATCCATTTTCGGATCTGATCAAGAGACA
GGATGAGGATCGTTTCGCATGATTGAACAAGATGGATTGCACGCAGGTTCTCCGGCCGCTTGGGTGGAGA
GGCTATTCGGCTATGACTGGGCACAACAGACAATCGGCTGCTCTGATGCCGCCGTGTTCCGGCTGTCAGC
GCAGGGGCGCCCGGTTCTTTTTGTCAAGACCGACCTGTCCGGTGCCCTGAATGAACTGCAGGACGAGGCA
GCGCGGCTATCGTGGCTGGCCACGACGGGCGTTCCTTGCGCAGCTGTGCTCGACGTTGTCACTGAAGCGG
GAAGGGACTGGCTGCTATTGGGCGAAGTGCCGGGGCAGGATCTCCTGTCATCTCACCTTGCTCCTGCCGA
GAAAGTATCCATCATGGCTGATGCAATGCGGCGGCTGCATACGCTTGATCCGGCTACCTGCCCATTCGAC
CACCAAGCGAAACATCGCATCGAGCGAGCACGTACTCGGATGGAAGCCGGTCTTGTCGATCAGGATGATC
TGGACGAAGAGCATCAGGGGCTCGCGCCAGCCGAACTGTTCGCCAGGCTCAAGGCGCGCATGCCCGACGG
CGAGGATCTCGTCGTGACCCATGGCGATGCCTGCTTGCCGAATATCATGGTGGAAAATGGCCGCTTTTCT
GGATTCATCGACTGTGGCCGGCTGGGTGTGGCGGACCGCTATCAGGACATAGCGTTGGCTACCCGTGATA
TTGCTGAAGAGCTTGGCGGCGAATGGGCTGACCGCTTCCTCGTGCTTTACGGTATCGCCGCTCCCGATTC
GCAGCGCATCGCCTTCTATCGCCTTCTTGACGAGTTCTTCTGAGCGGGACTCTGGGGTTCGCGAAATGAC
CGACCAAGCGACGCCCAACCTGCCATCACGAGATTTCGATTCCACCGCCGCCTTCTATGAAAGGTTGGGC
TTCGGAATCGTTTTCCGGGACGCCGGCTGGATGATCCTCCAGCGCGGGGATCTCATGCTGGAGTTCTTCG
CCCACCCCAACTTGTTTATTGCAGCTTATAATGGTTACAAATAAAGCAATAGCATCACAAATTTCACAAA
TAAAGCATTTTTTTCACTGCATTCTAGTTGTGGTTTGTCCAAACTCATCAATGTATCTTATCATGTCTGT
ATACCGTCGACCTCTAGCTAGAGCTTGGCGTAATCATGGTCATAGCTGTTTCCTGTGTGAAATTGTTATC
CGCTCACAATTCCACACAACATACGAGCCGGAAGCATAAAGTGTAAAGCCTGGGGTGCCTAATGAGTGAG
CTAACTCACATTAATTGCGTTGCGCTCACTGCCCGCTTTCCAGTCGGGAAACCTGTCGTGCCAGCTGCAT
TAATGAATCGGCCAACGCGCGGGGAGAGGCGGTTTGCGTATTGGGCGCTCTTCCGCTTCCTCGCTCACTG
ACTCGCTGCGCTCGGTCGTTCGGCTGCGGCGAGCGGTATCAGCTCACTCAAAGGCGGTAATACGGTTATC
CACAGAATCAGGGGATAACGCAGGAAAGAACATGTGAGCAAAAGGCCAGCAAAAGGCCAGGAACCGTAAA
AAGGCCGCGTTGCTGGCGTTTTTCCATAGGCTCCGCCCCCCTGACGAGCATCACAAAAATCGACGCTCAA
GTCAGAGGTGGCGAAACCCGACAGGACTATAAAGATACCAGGCGTTTCCCCCTGGAAGCTCCCTCGTGCG
CTCTCCTGTTCCGACCCTGCCGCTTACCGGATACCTGTCCGCCTTTCTCCCTTCGGGAAGCGTGGCGCTT
TCTCAATGCTCACGCTGTAGGTATCTCAGTTCGGTGTAGGTCGTTCGCTCCAAGCTGGGCTGTGTGCACG
AACCCCCCGTTCAGCCCGACCGCTGCGCCTTATCCGGTAACTATCGTCTTGAGTCCAACCCGGTAAGACA
CGACTTATCGCCACTGGCAGCAGCCACTGGTAACAGGATTAGCAGAGCGAGGTATGTAGGCGGTGCTACA
GAGTTCTTGAAGTGGTGGCCTAACTACGGCTACACTAGAAGGACAGTATTTGGTATCTGCGCTCTGCTGA
AGCCAGTTACCTTCGGAAAAAGAGTTGGTAGCTCTTGATCCGGCAAACAAACCACCGCTGGTAGCGGTGG
TTTTTTTGTTTGCAAGCAGCAGATTACGCGCAGAAAAAAAGGATCTCAAGAAGATCCTTTGATCTTTTCT
ACGGGGTCTGACGCTCAGTGGAACGAAAACTCACGTTAAGGGATTTTGGTCATGAGATTATCAAAAAGGA
TCTTCACCTAGATCCTTTTAAATTAAAAATGAAGTTTTAAATCAATCTAAAGTATATATGAGTAAACTTG
GTCTGACAGTTACCAATGCTTAATCAGTGAGGCACCTATCTCAGCGATCTGTCTATTTCGTTCATCCATA
GTTGCCTGACTCCCCGTCGTGTAGATAACTACGATACGGGAGGGCTTACCATCTGGCCCCAGTGCTGCAA
TGATACCGCGAGACCCACGCTCACCGGCTCCAGATTTATCAGCAATAAACCAGCCAGCCGGAAGGGCCGA
GCGCAGAAGTGGTCCTGCAACTTTATCCGCCTCCATCCAGTCTATTAATTGTTGCCGGGAAGCTAGAGTA
AGTAGTTCGCCAGTTAATAGTTTGCGCAACGTTGTTGCCATTGCTACAGGCATCGTGGTGTCACGCTCGT
CGTTTGGTATGGCTTCATTCAGCTCCGGTTCCCAACGATCAAGGCGAGTTACATGATCCCCCATGTTGTG
CAAAAAAGCGGTTAGCTCCTTCGGTCCTCCGATCGTTGTCAGAAGTAAGTTGGCCGCAGTGTTATCACTC
ATGGTTATGGCAGCACTGCATAATTCTCTTACTGTCATGCCATCCGTAAGATGCTTTTCTGTGACTGGTG
AGTACTCAACCAAGTCATTCTGAGAATAGTGTATGCGGCGACCGAGTTGCTCTTGCCCGGCGTCAATACG
GGATAATACCGCGCCACATAGCAGAACTTTAAAAGTGCTCATCATTGGAAAACGTTCTTCGGGGCGAAAA
CTCTCAAGGATCTTACCGCTGTTGAGATCCAGTTCGATGTAACCCACTCGTGCACCCAACTGATCTTCAG
CATCTTTTACTTTCACCAGCGTTTCTGGGTGAGCAAAAACAGGAAGGCAAAATGCCGCAAAAAAGGGAAT
AAGGGCGACACGGAAATGTTGAATACTCATACTCTTCCTTTTTCAATATTATTGAAGCATTTATCAGGGT
TATTGTCTCATGAGCGGATACATATTTGAATGTATTTAGAAAAATAAACAAATAGGGGTTCCGCGCACAT
TTCCCCGAAAAGTGCCACCTGACGTCGACGGATCGGGAGATCTCCCGATCCCCTATGGTCGACTCTCAGT
ACAATCTGCTCTGATGCCGCATAGTTAAGCCAGTATCTGCTCCCTGCTTGTGTGTTGGAGGTCGCTGAGT
AGTGCGCGAGCAAAATTTAAGCTACAACAAGGCAAGGCTTGACCGACAATTGCATGAAGAATCTGCTTAG
G
Features (pLannotate 1.2.2; 21 found; start..end, strand, type, name):
     50..429     +  enhancer       CMV enhancer: human cytomegalovirus immediate early enhancer
    430..633     +  promoter       CMV promoter: human cytomegalovirus (CMV) immediate early promoter
    747..824     +  CDS            gD (fragment): GD_HHV1P - Also known as US6. Experimental evidence at protein level: Swiss-Prot protein existence level 1. Envelope glycoprotein that binds to the potential host cell entry receptors TNFRSF14/HVEM, NECTIN1 and 3-O-sulfated heparan sulfate. May trigger fusion with host membrane, by recruiting the fusion machinery composed of gB and gH/gL (By similarity). From Human herpesvirus 1 (strain Patton) (HHV-1) (Human herpes simplex virus 1).
    828..848     +  CDS            FLAG (fragment): FLAG® epitope tag, followed by an enterokinase cleavage site
    857..2309    +  CDS            SEAP (fragment): secreted alkaline phosphatase from human placenta The natural enzyme has a C-terminal transmembrane sequence that is replaced by a GPI anchor.
   2298..2660    +  CDS            NDP (fragment): NDP_HUMAN - Also known as EVR2. Experimental evidence at protein level: Swiss-Prot protein existence level 1. Activates the canonical Wnt signaling pathway through FZD4 and LRP5 coreceptor. Plays a central role in retinal vascularization by acting as a ligand for FZD4 that signals via stabilizing beta-catenin (CTNNB1) and activating LEF/TCF-mediated transcriptional programs. Acts in concert with TSPAN12 to activate FZD4 independently of the Wnt- dependent activation of FZD4, suggesting the existence of a Wnt- independent signaling that also promote accumulation the beta-catenin (CTNNB1). May b
   2759..2807    +  polyA_signal   HSV TK poly(A) signal: herpes simplex virus thymidine kinase polyadenylation signal (Cole and Stacy, 1985)
   2898..2914    -  polyA_signal   bGH poly(A) signal (fragment): bovine growth hormone polyadenylation signal
   3009..3437    +  rep_origin     f1 ori (sequence partly withheld): f1 bacteriophage origin of replication; arrow indicates direction of (+) strand synthesis
   3451..3780    +  promoter       SV40 promoter: SV40 enhancer and early promoter
   3847..4638    +  CDS            neo: KKA2_KLEPN - Also known as kan, nptII. Experimental evidence at protein level: Swiss-Prot protein existence level 1. Resistance to kanamycin, neomycin, paromomycin, ribostamycin, butirosin and gentamicin B. From Klebsiella pneumoniae.
   4664..4822    +  CDS            ble (fragment): BLE_KLEPN - Experimental evidence at protein level: Swiss-Prot protein existence level 1. Binding protein with a strong affinity to the bleomycin family of antibiotics. Binds to CL990; an antimitotic-antibiotic compound. From Klebsiella pneumoniae.
   4817..4938    +  polyA_signal   SV40 poly(A) signal: SV40 polyadenylation signal
   5011..5027    -  protein_bind   lac operator: The lac repressor binds to the lac operator to inhibit transcription in E. coli. This inhibition can be relieved by adding lactose or isopropyl-β-D-thiogalactopyranoside (IPTG). lac repressor encoded by lacI
   5035..5065    -  promoter       lac promoter: promoter for the E. coli lac operon
   5080..5101    -  protein_bind   CAP binding site: CAP binding activates transcription in the presence of cAMP. E. coli catabolite activator protein
   5114..5206    -  CDS            lacI (fragment): lac repressor; lacI; The lac repressor binds to the lac operator to inhibit transcription in E. coli. This inhibition can be relieved by adding lactose or isopropyl-β-D-thiogalactopyranoside (IPTG).
   5389..5977    -  rep_origin     ori: high-copy-number ColE1/pMB1/pBR322/pUC origin of replication
   6148..7008    -  CDS            AmpR: β-lactamase; bla; confers resistance to ampicillin, carbenicillin, and related antibiotics
   7009..7113    -  promoter       AmpR promoter: bla
   7180..7224    -  misc_feature   bom (fragment): basis of mobility region from pBR322
