>Addgene plasmid #115789 | pcDNA3.3 ss-FLAG-AP-hNDP (aa 25-133) | addgene full sequence | sequence record 224035 | Addgene NGS Result
GTTAGGCGTTTTGCGCTGCTTCGCGATGTACGGGCCAGATATACGCGTTGACATTGATTATTGACTAGTT
ATTAATAGTAATCAATTACGGGGTCATTAGTTCATAGCCCATATATGGAGTTCCGCGTTACATAACTTAC
GGTAAATGGCCCGCCTGGCTGACCGCCCAACGACCCCCGCCCATTGACGTCAATAATGACGTATGTTCCC
ATAGTAACGCCAATAGGGACTTTCCATTGACGTCAATGGGTGGAGTATTTACGGTAAACTGCCCACTTGG
CAGTACATCAAGTGTATCATATGCCAAGTACGCCCCCTATTGACGTCAATGACGGTAAATGGCCCGCCTG
GCATTATGCCCAGTACATGACCTTATGGGACTTTCCTACTTGGCAGTACATCTACGTATTAGTCATCGCT
ATTACCATGGTGATGCGGTTTTGGCAGTACATCAATGGGCGTGGATAGCGGTTTGACTCACGGGGATTTC
CAAGTCTCCACCCCATTGACGTCAATGGGAGTTTGTTTTGGCACCAAAATCAACGGGACTTTCCAAAATG
TCGTAACAACTCCGCCCCATTGACGCAAATGGGCGGTAGGCGTGTACGGTGGGAGGTCTATATAAGCAGA
GCTCGTTTAGTGAACCGTCAGATCGCCTGGAGACGCCATCCACGCTGTTTTGACCTCCATAGAAGACACC
GGGACCGATCCAGCCTCCGGACTCTAGAGGATCGAACCCTTCCACCATGGGAGGGACTGCCGCCAGGTTG
GGGGCCGTGATTTTGTTTGTCGTCATAGTGGGCCTCCATGGGGTCCGCGGCAAAGACTACAAGGACGACG
ATGACAAGGCGGCCGCCATCATCCCAGTTGAGGAGGAGAACCCGGACTTCTGGAACCGCGAGGCAGCCGA
GGCCCTGGGTGCCGCCAAGAAGCTGCAGCCTGCACAGACAGCCGCCAAGAACCTCATCATCTTCCTGGGC
GATGGGATGGGGGTGTCTACGGTGACAGCTGCCAGGATCCTAAAAGGGCAGAAGAAGGACAAACTGGGGC
CTGAGATACCCCTGGCCATGGACCGCTTCCCATATGTGGCTCTGTCCAAGACATACAATGTAGACAAACA
TGTGCCAGACAGTGGAGCCACAGCCACGGCCTACCTGTGCGGGGTCAAGGGCAACTTCCAGACCATTGGC
TTGAGTGCAGCCGCCCGCTTTAACCAGTGCAACACGACACGCGGCAACGAGGTCATCTCCGTGATGAATC
GGGCCAAGAAAGCAGGGAAGTCAGTGGGAGTGGTAACCACCACACGAGTGCAGCACGCCTCGCCAGCCGG
CACCTACGCCCACACGGTGAACCGCAACTGGTACTCGGACGCCGACGTGCCTGCCTCGGCCCGCCAGGAG
GGGTGCCAGGACATCGCTACGCAGCTCATCTCCAACATGGACATTGACGTGATCCTAGGTGGAGGCCGAA
AGTACATGTTTCGCATGGGAACCCCAGACCCTGAGTACCCAGATGACTACAGCCAAGGTGGGACCAGGCT
GGACGGGAAGAATCTGGTGCAGGAATGGCTGGCGAAGCGCCAGGGTGCCCGGTATGTGTGGAACCGCACT
GAGCTCATGCAGGCTTCCCTGGACCCGTCTGTGACCCATCTCATGGGTCTCTTTGAGCCTGGAGACATGA
AATACGAGATCCACCGAGACTCCACACTGGACCCCTCCCTGATGGAGATGACAGAGGCTGCCCTGCGCCT
GCTGAGCAGGAACCCCCGCGGCTTCTTCCTCTTCGTGGAGGGTGGTCGCATCGACCATGGTCATCATGAA
AGCAGGGCTTACCGGGCACTGACTGAGACGATCATGTTCGACGACGCCATTGAGAGGGCGGGCCAGCTCA
CCAGCGAGGAGGACACGCTGAGCCTCGTCACTGCCGACCACTCCCACGTCTTCTCCTTCGGAGGCTACCC
CCTGCGAGGGAGCTCCATCTTCGGGCTGGCCCCTGGCAAGGCCCGGGACAGGAAGGCCTACACGGTCCTC
CTATACGGAAACGGTCCAGGCTATGTGCTCAAGGACGGCGCCCGGCCGGATGTTACCGAGAGCGAGAGCG
GGAGCCCCGAGTATCGGCAGCAGTCAGCAGTGCCCCTGGACGAAGAGACCCACGCAGGCGAGGACGTGGC
GGTGTTCGCGCGCGGCCCGCAGGCGCACCTGGTTCACGGCGTGCAGGAGCAGACCTTCATAGCGCACGTC
ATGGCCTTCGCCGCCTGCCTGGAGCCCTACACCGCCTGCGACCTGGCGCCCCCCGCCGGCACCACCGACG
CCGCGCACCCGGGTTATCTCGAGAAAACGGACAGCTCATTCATAATGGACTCGGACCCTCGACGCTGCAT
GAGGCACCACTATGTGGATTCTATCAGTCACCCATTGTACAAGTGTAGCTCAAAGATGGTGCTCCTGGCC
AGGTGCGAGGGGCACTGCAGCCAGGCGTCACGCTCCGAGCCTTTGGTGTCGTTCAGCACTGTCCTCAAGC
AACCCTTCCGTTCCTCCTGTCACTGCTGCCGGCCCCAGACTTCCAAGCTGAAGGCACTGCGGCTGCGATG
CTCAGGGGGCATGCGACTCACTGCCACCTACCGGTACATCCTCTCCTGTCACTGCGAGGAATGCAATTCC
TGAAAGGGTTCGATCCCTACCGGTTAGTAATGAGTTTAAACGGGGGAGGCTAACTGAAACACGGAAGGAG
ACAATACCGGAAGGAACCCGCGCTATGACGGCAATAAAAAGACAGAATAAAACGCACGGGTGTTGGGTCG
TTTGTTCATAAACGCGGGGTTCGGTCCCAGGGCTGGCACTCTGTCGATACCCCACCGAGACCCCATTGGG
GCCAATACGCCCGCGTTTCTTCCTTTTCCCCACCCCACCCCCCAAGTTCGGGTGAAGGCCCAGGGCTCGC
AGCCAACGTCGGGGCGGCAGGCCCTGCCATAGCAGATCTGCGCAGCTGGGGCTCTAGGGGGTATCCCC
[124 nt withheld, positions 3009-3132]
C
[91 nt withheld, positions 3134-3224]
A
[49 nt withheld, positions 3226-3274]
CCTTTGACGTTGGAGTCCACGTTCTTT
[37 nt withheld, positions 3302-3338]
ACCCTATCTCGGTCTATTCTTTTGATTTATAAGGGATTTTGCCGATTTCGGCCTATTGGTTAAAAAATGA
GCTGATTTAACAAAAATTTAACGCGAATTAATTCTGTGGAATGTGTGTCAGTTAGGGTGTGGAAAGTCCC
CAGGCTCCCCAGCAGGCAGAAGTATGCAAAGCATGCATCTCAATTAGTCAGCAACCAGGTGTGGAAAGTC
CCCAGGCTCCCCAGCAGGCAGAAGTATGCAAAGCATGCATCTCAATTAGTCAGCAACCATAGTCCCGCCC
CTAACTCCGCCCATCCCGCCCCTAACTCCGCCCAGTTCCGCCCATTCTCCGCCCCATGGCTGACTAATTT
TTTTTATTTATGCAGAGGCCGAGGCCGCCTCTGCCTCTGAGCTATTCCAGAAGTAGTGAGGAGGCTTTTT
TGGAGGCCTAGGCTTTTGCAAAAAGCTCCCGGGAGCTTGTATATCCATTTTCGGATCTGATCAAGAGACA
GGATGAGGATCGTTTCGCATGATTGAACAAGATGGATTGCACGCAGGTTCTCCGGCCGCTTGGGTGGAGA
GGCTATTCGGCTATGACTGGGCACAACAGACAATCGGCTGCTCTGATGCCGCCGTGTTCCGGCTGTCAGC
GCAGGGGCGCCCGGTTCTTTTTGTCAAGACCGACCTGTCCGGTGCCCTGAATGAACTGCAGGACGAGGCA
GCGCGGCTATCGTGGCTGGCCACGACGGGCGTTCCTTGCGCAGCTGTGCTCGACGTTGTCACTGAAGCGG
GAAGGGACTGGCTGCTATTGGGCGAAGTGCCGGGGCAGGATCTCCTGTCATCTCACCTTGCTCCTGCCGA
GAAAGTATCCATCATGGCTGATGCAATGCGGCGGCTGCATACGCTTGATCCGGCTACCTGCCCATTCGAC
CACCAAGCGAAACATCGCATCGAGCGAGCACGTACTCGGATGGAAGCCGGTCTTGTCGATCAGGATGATC
TGGACGAAGAGCATCAGGGGCTCGCGCCAGCCGAACTGTTCGCCAGGCTCAAGGCGCGCATGCCCGACGG
CGAGGATCTCGTCGTGACCCATGGCGATGCCTGCTTGCCGAATATCATGGTGGAAAATGGCCGCTTTTCT
GGATTCATCGACTGTGGCCGGCTGGGTGTGGCGGACCGCTATCAGGACATAGCGTTGGCTACCCGTGATA
TTGCTGAAGAGCTTGGCGGCGAATGGGCTGACCGCTTCCTCGTGCTTTACGGTATCGCCGCTCCCGATTC
GCAGCGCATCGCCTTCTATCGCCTTCTTGACGAGTTCTTCTGAGCGGGACTCTGGGGTTCGCGAAATGAC
CGACCAAGCGACGCCCAACCTGCCATCACGAGATTTCGATTCCACCGCCGCCTTCTATGAAAGGTTGGGC
TTCGGAATCGTTTTCCGGGACGCCGGCTGGATGATCCTCCAGCGCGGGGATCTCATGCTGGAGTTCTTCG
CCCACCCCAACTTGTTTATTGCAGCTTATAATGGTTACAAATAAAGCAATAGCATCACAAATTTCACAAA
TAAAGCATTTTTTTCACTGCATTCTAGTTGTGGTTTGTCCAAACTCATCAATGTATCTTATCATGTCTGT
ATACCGTCGACCTCTAGCTAGAGCTTGGCGTAATCATGGTCATAGCTGTTTCCTGTGTGAAATTGTTATC
CGCTCACAATTCCACACAACATACGAGCCGGAAGCATAAAGTGTAAAGCCTGGGGTGCCTAATGAGTGAG
CTAACTCACATTAATTGCGTTGCGCTCACTGCCCGCTTTCCAGTCGGGAAACCTGTCGTGCCAGCTGCAT
TAATGAATCGGCCAACGCGCGGGGAGAGGCGGTTTGCGTATTGGGCGCTCTTCCGCTTCCTCGCTCACTG
ACTCGCTGCGCTCGGTCGTTCGGCTGCGGCGAGCGGTATCAGCTCACTCAAAGGCGGTAATACGGTTATC
CACAGAATCAGGGGATAACGCAGGAAAGAACATGTGAGCAAAAGGCCAGCAAAAGGCCAGGAACCGTAAA
AAGGCCGCGTTGCTGGCGTTTTTCCATAGGCTCCGCCCCCCTGACGAGCATCACAAAAATCGACGCTCAA
GTCAGAGGTGGCGAAACCCGACAGGACTATAAAGATACCAGGCGTTTCCCCCTGGAAGCTCCCTCGTGCG
CTCTCCTGTTCCGACCCTGCCGCTTACCGGATACCTGTCCGCCTTTCTCCCTTCGGGAAGCGTGGCGCTT
TCTCATAGCTCACGCTGTAGGTATCTCAGTTCGGTGTAGGTCGTTCGCTCCAAGCTGGGCTGTGTGCACG
AACCCCCCGTTCAGCCCGACCGCTGCGCCTTATCCGGTAACTATCGTCTTGAGTCCAACCCGGTAAGACA
CGACTTATCGCCACTGGCAGCAGCCACTGGTAACAGGATTAGCAGAGCGAGGTATGTAGGCGGTGCTACA
GAGTTCTTGAAGTGGTGGCCTAACTACGGCTACACTAGAAGAACAGTATTTGGTATCTGCGCTCTGCTGA
AGCCAGTTACCTTCGGAAAAAGAGTTGGTAGCTCTTGATCCGGCAAACAAACCACCGCTGGTAGCGGTGG
TTTTTTTGTTTGCAAGCAGCAGATTACGCGCAGAAAAAAAGGATCTCAAGAAGATCCTTTGATCTTTTCT
ACGGGGTCTGACGCTCAGTGGAACGAAAACTCACGTTAAGGGATTTTGGTCATGAGATTATCAAAAAGGA
TCTTCACCTAGATCCTTTTAAATTAAAAATGAAGTTTTAAATCAATCTAAAGTATATATGAGTAAACTTG
GTCTGACAGTTACCAATGCTTAATCAGTGAGGCACCTATCTCAGCGATCTGTCTATTTCGTTCATCCATA
GTTGCCTGACTCCCCGTCGTGTAGATAACTACGATACGGGAGGGCTTACCATCTGGCCCCAGTGCTGCAA
TGATACCGCGAGACCCACGCTCACCGGCTCCAGATTTATCAGCAATAAACCAGCCAGCCGGAAGGGCCGA
GCGCAGAAGTGGTCCTGCAACTTTATCCGCCTCCATCCAGTCTATTAATTGTTGCCGGGAAGCTAGAGTA
AGTAGTTCGCCAGTTAATAGTTTGCGCAACGTTGTTGCCATTGCTACAGGCATCGTGGTGTCACGCTCGT
CGTTTGGTATGGCTTCATTCAGCTCCGGTTCCCAACGATCAAGGCGAGTTACATGATCCCCCATGTTGTG
CAAAAAAGCGGTTAGCTCCTTCGGTCCTCCGATCGTTGTCAGAAGTAAGTTGGCCGCAGTGTTATCACTC
ATGGTTATGGCAGCACTGCATAATTCTCTTACTGTCATGCCATCCGTAAGATGCTTTTCTGTGACTGGTG
AGTACTCAACCAAGTCATTCTGAGAATAGTGTATGCGGCGACCGAGTTGCTCTTGCCCGGCGTCAATACG
GGATAATACCGCGCCACATAGCAGAACTTTAAAAGTGCTCATCATTGGAAAACGTTCTTCGGGGCGAAAA
CTCTCAAGGATCTTACCGCTGTTGAGATCCAGTTCGATGTAACCCACTCGTGCACCCAACTGATCTTCAG
CATCTTTTACTTTCACCAGCGTTTCTGGGTGAGCAAAAACAGGAAGGCAAAATGCCGCAAAAAAGGGAAT
AAGGGCGACACGGAAATGTTGAATACTCATACTCTTCCTTTTTCAATATTATTGAAGCATTTATCAGGGT
TATTGTCTCATGAGCGGATACATATTTGAATGTATTTAGAAAAATAAACAAATAGGGGTTCCGCGCACAT
TTCCCCGAAAAGTGCCACCTGACGTCGACGGATCGGGAGATCTCCCGATCCCCTATGGTGCACTCTCAGT
ACAATCTGCTCTGATGCCGCATAGTTAAGCCAGTATCTGCTCCCTGCTTGTGTGTTGGAGGTCGCTGAGT
AGTGCGCGAGCAAAATTTAAGCTACAACAAGGCAAGGCTTGACCGACAATTGCATGAAGAATCTGCTTAG
G
Features (pLannotate 1.2.2; 21 found; start..end, strand, type, name):
     50..429     +  enhancer       CMV enhancer: human cytomegalovirus immediate early enhancer
    430..633     +  promoter       CMV promoter: human cytomegalovirus (CMV) immediate early promoter
    747..824     +  CDS            gD (fragment): GD_HHV1P - Also known as US6. Experimental evidence at protein level: Swiss-Prot protein existence level 1. Envelope glycoprotein that binds to the potential host cell entry receptors TNFRSF14/HVEM, NECTIN1 and 3-O-sulfated heparan sulfate. May trigger fusion with host membrane, by recruiting the fusion machinery composed of gB and gH/gL (By similarity). From Human herpesvirus 1 (strain Patton) (HHV-1) (Human herpes simplex virus 1).
    828..848     +  CDS            FLAG (fragment): FLAG® epitope tag, followed by an enterokinase cleavage site
    857..2309    +  CDS            SEAP (fragment): secreted alkaline phosphatase from human placenta The natural enzyme has a C-terminal transmembrane sequence that is replaced by a GPI anchor.
   2298..2660    +  CDS            NDP (fragment): NDP_HUMAN - Also known as EVR2. Experimental evidence at protein level: Swiss-Prot protein existence level 1. Activates the canonical Wnt signaling pathway through FZD4 and LRP5 coreceptor. Plays a central role in retinal vascularization by acting as a ligand for FZD4 that signals via stabilizing beta-catenin (CTNNB1) and activating LEF/TCF-mediated transcriptional programs. Acts in concert with TSPAN12 to activate FZD4 independently of the Wnt- dependent activation of FZD4, suggesting the existence of a Wnt- independent signaling that also promote accumulation the beta-catenin (CTNNB1). May b
   2759..2807    +  polyA_signal   HSV TK poly(A) signal: herpes simplex virus thymidine kinase polyadenylation signal (Cole and Stacy, 1985)
   2898..2914    -  polyA_signal   bGH poly(A) signal (fragment): bovine growth hormone polyadenylation signal
   3009..3437    +  rep_origin     f1 ori (sequence partly withheld): f1 bacteriophage origin of replication; arrow indicates direction of (+) strand synthesis
   3451..3780    +  promoter       SV40 promoter: SV40 enhancer and early promoter
   3847..4638    +  CDS            neo: KKA2_KLEPN - Also known as kan, nptII. Experimental evidence at protein level: Swiss-Prot protein existence level 1. Resistance to kanamycin, neomycin, paromomycin, ribostamycin, butirosin and gentamicin B. From Klebsiella pneumoniae.
   4664..4822    +  CDS            ble (fragment): BLE_KLEPN - Experimental evidence at protein level: Swiss-Prot protein existence level 1. Binding protein with a strong affinity to the bleomycin family of antibiotics. Binds to CL990; an antimitotic-antibiotic compound. From Klebsiella pneumoniae.
   4817..4938    +  polyA_signal   SV40 poly(A) signal: SV40 polyadenylation signal
   5011..5027    -  protein_bind   lac operator: The lac repressor binds to the lac operator to inhibit transcription in E. coli. This inhibition can be relieved by adding lactose or isopropyl-β-D-thiogalactopyranoside (IPTG). lac repressor encoded by lacI
   5035..5065    -  promoter       lac promoter: promoter for the E. coli lac operon
   5080..5101    -  protein_bind   CAP binding site: CAP binding activates transcription in the presence of cAMP. E. coli catabolite activator protein
   5114..5206    -  CDS            lacI (fragment): lac repressor; lacI; The lac repressor binds to the lac operator to inhibit transcription in E. coli. This inhibition can be relieved by adding lactose or isopropyl-β-D-thiogalactopyranoside (IPTG).
   5389..5977    -  rep_origin     ori: high-copy-number ColE1/pMB1/pBR322/pUC origin of replication
   6148..7008    -  CDS            AmpR: β-lactamase; bla; confers resistance to ampicillin, carbenicillin, and related antibiotics
   7009..7113    -  promoter       AmpR promoter: bla
   7172..7224    -  misc_feature   bom (fragment): basis of mobility region from pBR322
