[The description below was written by a language model from this plasmid's Addgene catalogue record and pLannotate feature annotations shown in this document.]
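Description:
pcDNA3.3 ss-FLAG-AP-hNDP (aa 25-133) is a 7.3 kb mammalian expression plasmid built on the pcDNA3.3 TOPO TA backbone. It is designed to produce a secreted, tagged form of human Norrin, the product of the NDP gene. In E. coli it replicates from a high-copy ColE1/pUC-type origin and is selected through the β-lactamase (AmpR) gene. An f1 origin is also present. For selection in mammalian cells, an SV40 enhancer/early promoter drives a neomycin phosphotransferase gene terminated by an SV40 poly(A) signal, which allows G418 selection of stable transfectants. The annotation also picks up short remnants of ble, lacI, the lac promoter/operator, bom and a bGH poly(A) signal. These appear to be backbone leftovers rather than functional parts.

The expression cassette uses the human CMV immediate early enhancer and promoter and ends with an HSV thymidine kinase poly(A) signal. The open reading frame begins with the artificial signal sequence noted in the record, which the annotation matches to a fragment of herpes simplex virus glycoprotein D. This is followed by a FLAG epitope, a human placental alkaline phosphatase domain (annotated as SEAP), and Norrin residues 25-133. This Norrin segment presumably lacks the native signal peptide, since a heterologous one is supplied to direct the fusion into the secretory pathway.

Norrin is a ligand for Frizzled4 that acts with LRP5 and TSPAN12 to activate β-catenin signalling in retinal vascular development. The alkaline phosphatase moiety gives an enzymatic readout, and FLAG allows immunodetection or purification. The fusion is therefore suited to use as a secreted probe for Norrin–receptor binding studies, consistent with the associated work on TSPAN12 as a Norrin co-receptor. The depositor and sequencing-derived records give essentially identical feature maps.
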