Addgene plasmid #115789: pcDNA3.3 ss-FLAG-AP-hNDP (aa 25-133)
Purpose: Expresses and secretes human Norrin with N-terminal flag and alkaline phosphatase tags, contains artificial signal sequence upstream of tags.
Depositing lab: Harald Junge. Depositing organization: University of Colorado, Boulder. Publication: TSPAN12 Is a Norrin Co-receptor that Amplifies Frizzled4 Ligand Selectivity and Signaling. Lai MB, Zhang C, Shi J, Johnson V, Khandan L, McVey J, Klymkowsky MW, Chen Z, Junge HJ. Cell Rep. 2017 Jun 27;19(13):2809-2822. doi: 10.1016/j.celrep.2017.06.004. PubMed 28658627.
Backbone
  Vector backbone: pcDNA3.3 TOPO TA
  Backbone size w/o insert (bp): 5407
  Total vector size (bp): 7329
  Vector type: Mammalian Expression
  Selectable markers: Neomycin (select with G418)
Growth in bacteria
  Bacterial resistance: Ampicillin, 100 μg/mL
  Growth temperature: 37°C
  Growth strain: DH5alpha
  Copy number: Unknown
Gene/Insert
  Gene/Insert name: NDP
  Species: H. sapiens (human)
  Insert size (bp): 1922
  Entrez Gene: NDP (a.k.a. EVR2, FEVR, ND)
  Promoter: CMV
  Tag / fusion protein: flag (N terminal on insert); alkaline phosphatase (N terminal on insert)
  Cloning method: Unknown
  Sequencing primers: 5′ CGCAAATGGGCGGTAGGCGTG; 3′ CTTCCGTGTTTCAGTTAGC
Resource information
  A portion of this plasmid was derived from a plasmid made by: Image clone 5179578
Terms and licenses: Academic/Nonprofit Terms; Industry Terms: Not Available to Industry
How to cite: pcDNA3.3 ss-FLAG-AP-hNDP (aa 25-133) was a gift from Harald Junge (Addgene plasmid # 115789 ; http://n2t.net/addgene:115789 ; RRID:Addgene_115789)
